Addgene plasmid #155304: pSLQ5080_pHR_PGK_sfGFP_CoV-F2
Purpose: SARS-CoV-2 fluorescent reporter 2
Depositing lab: Stanley Qi. Depositing organization: Stanford University. Publication: Development of CRISPR as an Antiviral Strategy to Combat SARS-CoV-2 and Influenza. Abbott TR, Dhamdhere G, Liu Y, Lin X, Goudy L, Zeng L, Chemparathy A, Chmura S, Heaton NS, Debs R, Pande T, Endy D, La Russa MF, Lewis DB, Qi LS. Cell. 2020 May 14;181(4):865-876.e12. doi: 10.1016/j.cell.2020.04.020. Epub 2020 Apr 29. PubMed 32353252.
Backbone
  Vector backbone: pHR
  Backbone size w/o insert (bp): 8965
  Total vector size (bp): 11705
  Vector type: Mammalian Expression, Lentiviral
Growth in bacteria
  Bacterial resistance: Ampicillin, 100 μg/mL
  Growth temperature: 37°C
  Growth strain: NEB Stable
  Copy number: High Copy
Gene/Insert
  Cloning method: Gibson Cloning
  Sequencing primers: 5′ CATTCTGCACGCTTCAAAAG; 3′ CATAGCGTAAAAGGAGCAACA
Terms and licenses: Academic/Nonprofit Terms; Industry Terms: Not Available to Industry
Depositor comments: Please note: The plasmid contains a single A nucleotide deletion in the SARS-CoV-2 N gene ORF that causes a frameshift and early termination. This change is not expected to affect plasmid function as the only ORF on the plasmid is sfGFP (the RdRP and N gene fragments occur after the stop codon and are in the 3'UTR of sfGFP).
How to cite: pSLQ5080_pHR_PGK_sfGFP_CoV-F2 was a gift from Stanley Qi (Addgene plasmid # 155304 ; http://n2t.net/addgene:155304 ; RRID:Addgene_155304)
