[The description below was written by a language model from this plasmid's Addgene catalogue record and pLannotate feature annotations shown in this document.]
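Description:
pSLQ5080_pHR_PGK_sfGFP_CoV-F2 is a lentiviral transfer plasmid of about 11.7 kb built on the pHR backbone for mammalian expression. It is the second of a set of fluorescent SARS-CoV-2 reporters. In bacteria it is maintained through a high-copy ColE1/pUC-type origin and selected with ampicillin (AmpR under its own promoter). The backbone also carries remnants typical of older pHR vectors outside the proviral region. These include fragments of tetracycline resistance, rop and bom sequences, and an SV40 promoter–gpt–SV40 small t intron/poly(A) cassette. The lentiviral portion comprises a truncated HIV-1 5' LTR, the Ψ packaging signal with a partial gag sequence, the RRE for Rev-dependent nuclear export, the cPPT/CTS, and a self-inactivating ΔU3 3' LTR. Packaging functions must therefore be supplied in trans to produce virus.

The payload is a mouse PGK promoter driving superfolder GFP, followed immediately after the stop codon by SARS-CoV-2 sequence and then a WPRE to enhance transcript stability and expression. According to the depositor, the viral sequence consists of RdRP and N gene fragments that lie in the sfGFP 3' UTR, so sfGFP is the only intended open reading frame. The automated annotation labels the first fragment by homology to a coronavirus replicase polyprotein and the second as the N gene. A single-nucleotide deletion causes a frameshift in the N sequence, but the depositor does not expect this to matter because that region is not translated. Because the viral RNA is physically linked to the GFP message, cleavage or degradation of the viral sequences should lower fluorescence. This is consistent with the associated work on CRISPR-based antiviral strategies, where the reporter gives a virus-free readout of RNA targeting.
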