Features (pLannotate 1.2.2; 34 found; start..end, strand, type, name):
     38..106     +  CDS            nef (fragment): NEF_HV1Z2 - Experimental evidence at protein level: Swiss-Prot protein existence level 1. Extracellular Nef protein targets CD4(+) T-lymphocytes for apoptosis by interacting with CXCR4 surface receptors. From Human immunodeficiency virus type 1 group M subtype D (isolate Z2/CDC-Z34) (HIV-1).
    108..341     +  LTR            3' LTR (ΔU3): self-inactivating 3' long terminal repeat (LTR) from HIV-1
    366..384     -  promoter       SP6 promoter: promoter for bacteriophage SP6 RNA polymerase
    612..891     +  CDS            TcR (fragment): tetracycline efflux protein; tet; confers resistance to tetracycline
    892..940     -  misc_feature   bom (fragment): basis of mobility region from pBR322
   1042..1077    -  CDS            rop (fragment): Rop protein, which maintains plasmids at low copy number; rop
   1172..1276    +  promoter       AmpR promoter: bla
   1277..2137    +  CDS            AmpR: β-lactamase; bla; confers resistance to ampicillin, carbenicillin, and related antibiotics
   2308..2896    +  rep_origin     ori: high-copy-number ColE1/pMB1/pBR322/pUC origin of replication
   3079..3135    +  CDS            lacI (fragment): lac repressor; lacI; The lac repressor binds to the lac operator to inhibit transcription in E. coli. This inhibition can be relieved by adding lactose or isopropyl-β-D-thiogalactopyranoside (IPTG).
   3142..3471    +  promoter       SV40 promoter: SV40 enhancer and early promoter
   3671..3790    +  CDS            gpt (fragment): XGPT_ECOLI - Also known as gpp, gxu. Experimental evidence at protein level: Swiss-Prot protein existence level 1. Purine salvage pathway enzyme that catalyzes the transfer of the ribosyl-5-phosphate group from 5-phospho-alpha-D-ribose 1- diphosphate (PRPP) to the N9 position of the 6-oxopurines guanine and xanthine to form the corresponding ribonucleotides GMP (guanosine 5'- monophosphate) and XMP (xanthosine 5'-monophosphate), with the release of PPi. To a lesser extent, also acts on hypoxanthine (PubMed:9100006, PubMed:3886014). Does not ribophosphorylate adenine (PubMed:3886014). From Esch
   3790..4125    +  CDS            gpt (fragment): XGPT_ECOLI - Also known as gpp, gxu. Experimental evidence at protein level: Swiss-Prot protein existence level 1. Purine salvage pathway enzyme that catalyzes the transfer of the ribosyl-5-phosphate group from 5-phospho-alpha-D-ribose 1- diphosphate (PRPP) to the N9 position of the 6-oxopurines guanine and xanthine to form the corresponding ribonucleotides GMP (guanosine 5'- monophosphate) and XMP (xanthosine 5'-monophosphate), with the release of PPi. To a lesser extent, also acts on hypoxanthine (PubMed:9100006, PubMed:3886014). Does not ribophosphorylate adenine (PubMed:3886014). From Esch
   4220..4525    +  CDS            frsA (fragment): FRSA_ECOLI - Also known as yafA. Experimental evidence at protein level: Swiss-Prot protein existence level 1. Catalyzes the hydrolysis of esters (PubMed:15808744). Displays esterase activity toward pNP-butyrate (PubMed:15808744). May stimulate mixed-acid fermentation by acting as a fermentation/respiration switch that down-regulates respiration and up- regulates fermentation rates (PubMed:15169777). From Escherichia coli (strain K12).
   4529..4603    +  CDS            small t antigen (fragment): SV40 (simian virus 40) small t antigen
   4605..4670    +  intron         small t intron: SV40 (simian virus 40) small t antigen intron
   4800..4820    +  CDS            SV40 NLS: nuclear localization signal of SV40 (simian virus 40) large T antigen
   5139..5222    +  CDS            large T antigen (fragment): large T antigen from SV40 (simian virus 40)
   5245..5379    +  polyA_signal   SV40 poly(A) signal: SV40 polyadenylation signal
   5546..5875    +  CDS            nef (fragment): NEF_HV1BR - Experimental evidence at protein level: Swiss-Prot protein existence level 1. Extracellular Nef protein targets CD4(+) T-lymphocytes for apoptosis by interacting with CXCR4 surface receptors (PubMed:14990729). From Human immunodeficiency virus type 1 group M subtype B (isolate BRU/LAI) (HIV-1).
   5923..6180    +  LTR            5' LTR (truncated): truncated 5' long terminal repeat (LTR) from HIV-1
   6227..6352    +  misc_feature   HIV-1 Ψ: packaging signal of human immunodeficiency virus type 1
   6336..6674    +  CDS            HIV-1 gag (fragment): gag protein from human immunodeficiency virus 1; gag
   6849..7082    +  misc_feature   RRE: The Rev response element (RRE) of HIV-1 allows for Rev-dependent mRNA export from the nucleus to the cytoplasm.
   7459..7559    +  CDS            Rev (fragment): human immunodeficiency virus 1 (HIV-1) Rev protein; rev; enhances nuclear export of unspliced and incompletely spliced viral mRNAs
   7596..7713    +  misc_feature   cPPT/CTS: central polypurine tract and central termination sequence of HIV-1
   7750..7781    -  misc_feature   MCS (fragment): pBluescript multiple cloning site
   7791..8290    +  promoter       PGK promoter: mouse phosphoglycerate kinase 1 promoter
   8347..9060    +  CDS            Superfolder GFP: Superfolder GFP is a basic (constitutively fluorescent) green fluorescent protein published in 2005, derived from Aequorea victoria. It is reported to be a very rapidly-maturing weak dimer.
   9064..9504    +  CDS            rep (fragment): R1AB_CVRSD - Protein inferred from homology: Swiss-Prot protein existence level 3. Non-structural protein 1: binds to the 40S ribosomal subunit and inhibits host translation. The nsp1-40S ribosome complex further induces an endonucleolytic cleavage near the 5'UTR of host mRNAs, targeting them for degradation. By suppressing host gene expression, nsp1 facilitates efficient viral gene expression in infected cells and evasion from host immune response (By similarity). From Rat coronavirus (strain 681) (RCV-SDAV) (Sialodacryoadenitis virus SDAV-681).
   9844..11085   +  CDS            N: NCAP_SARS2 - Experimental evidence at protein level: Swiss-Prot protein existence level 1. Packages the positive strand viral genome RNA into a helical ribonucleocapsid (RNP) and plays a fundamental role during virion assembly through its interactions with the viral genome and membrane protein M. Plays an important role in enhancing the efficiency of subgenomic viral RNA transcription as well as viral replication (By similarity). May modulate transforming growth factor-beta signaling by binding host smad3 (By similarity). From Severe acute respiratory syndrome coronavirus 2 (2019-nCoV) (SARS-C
  11099..11117   +  misc_feature   MCS (fragment): pBluescript multiple cloning site
  11117..11705   +  misc_feature   WPRE: woodchuck hepatitis virus posttranscriptional regulatory element
  11706..21      +  misc_feature   MCS (fragment) (across the origin): pBluescript multiple cloning site
>Addgene plasmid #155304 | pSLQ5080_pHR_PGK_sfGFP_CoV-F2 | addgene full sequence | sequence record 308121 | Addgene NGS Result
CGATACCGTCGACCTCGAGGGAATTAATTCGAGCTCGGTACCTTTAAGACCAATGACTTACAAGGCAGCT
GTAGATCTTAGCCACTTTTTAAAAGAAAAGGGGGGACTGGAAGGGCTAATTCACTCCCAACGAAGACAAG
ATCTGCTTTTTGCTTGTACTGGGTCTCTCTGGTTAGACCAGATCTGAGCCTGGGAGCTCTCTGGCTAACT
AGGGAACCCACTGCTTAAGCCTCAATAAAGCTTGCCTTGAGTGCTTCAAGTAGTGTGTGCCCGTCTGTTG
TGTGACTCTGGTAACTAGAGATCCCTCAGACCCTTTTAGTCAGTGTGGAAAATCTCTAGCAGCATCTAGA
ATTAATTCCGTGTATTCTATAGTGTCACCTAAATCGTATGTGTATGATACATAAGGTTATGTATTAATTG
TAGCCGCGTTCTAACGACAATATGTACAAGCCTAATTGTGTAGCATCTGGCTTACTGAAGCAGACCCTAT
CATCTCTCTCGTAAACTGCCGTCAGAGTCGGTTTGGTTGGACGAACCTTCTGAGTTTCTGGTAACGCCGT
CCCGCACCCGGAAATGGTCAGCGAACCAATCAGCAGGGTCATCGCTAGCCAGATCCTCTACGCCGGACGC
ATCGTGGCCGGCATCACCGGCGCCACAGGTGCGGTTGCTGGCGCCTATATCGCCGACATCACCGATGGGG
AAGATCGGGCTCGCCACTTCGGGCTCATGAGCGCTTGTTTCGGCGTGGGTATGGTGGCAGGCCCCGTGGC
CGGGGGACTGTTGGGCGCCATCTCCTTGCATGCACCATTCCTTGCGGCGGCGGTGCTCAACGGCCTCAAC
CTACTACTGGGCTGCTTCCTAATGCAGGAGTCGCATAAGGGAGAGCGTCGAATGGTGCACTCTCAGTACA
ATCTGCTCTGATGCCGCATAGTTAAGCCAGCCCCGACACCCGCCAACACCCGCTGACGCGCCCTGACGGG
CTTGTCTGCTCCCGGCATCCGCTTACAGACAAGCTGTGACCGTCTCCGGGAGCTGCATGTGTCAGAGGTT
TTCACCGTCATCACCGAAACGCGCGAGACGAAAGGGCCTCGTGATACGCCTATTTTTATAGGTTAATGTC
ATGATAATAATGGTTTCTTAGACGTCAGGTGGCACTTTTCGGGGAAATGTGCGCGGAACCCCTATTTGTT
TATTTTTCTAAATACATTCAAATATGTATCCGCTCATGAGACAATAACCCTGATAAATGCTTCAATAATA
TTGAAAAAGGAAGAGTATGAGTATTCAACATTTCCGTGTCGCCCTTATTCCCTTTTTTGCGGCATTTTGC
CTTCCTGTTTTTGCTCACCCAGAAACGCTGGTGAAAGTAAAAGATGCTGAAGATCAGTTGGGTGCACGAG
TGGGTTACATCGAACTGGATCTCAACAGCGGTAAGATCCTTGAGAGTTTTCGCCCCGAAGAACGTTTTCC
AATGATGAGCACTTTTAAAGTTCTGCTATGTGGCGCGGTATTATCCCGTATTGACGCCGGGCAAGAGCAA
CTCGGTCGCCGCATACACTATTCTCAGAATGACTTGGTTGAGTACTCACCAGTCACAGAAAAGCATCTTA
CGGATGGCATGACAGTAAGAGAATTATGCAGTGCTGCCATAACCATGAGTGATAACACTGCGGCCAACTT
ACTTCTGACAACGATCGGAGGACCGAAGGAGCTAACCGCTTTTTTGCACAACATGGGGGATCATGTAACT
CGCCTTGATCGTTGGGAACCGGAGCTGAATGAAGCCATACCAAACGACGAGCGTGACACCACGATGCCTG
TAGCAATGGCAACAACGTTGCGCAAACTATTAACTGGCGAACTACTTACTCTAGCTTCCCGGCAACAATT
AATAGACTGGATGGAGGCGGATAAAGTTGCAGGACCACTTCTGCGCTCGGCCCTTCCGGCTGGCTGGTTT
ATTGCTGATAAATCTGGAGCCGGTGAGCGTGGGTCTCGCGGTATCATTGCAGCACTGGGGCCAGATGGTA
AGCCCTCCCGTATCGTAGTTATCTACACGACGGGGAGTCAGGCAACTATGGATGAACGAAATAGACAGAT
CGCTGAGATAGGTGCCTCACTGATTAAGCATTGGTAACTGTCAGACCAAGTTTACTCATATATACTTTAG
ATTGATTTAAAACTTCATTTTTAATTTAAAAGGATCTAGGTGAAGATCCTTTTTGATAATCTCATGACCA
AAATCCCTTAACGTGAGTTTTCGTTCCACTGAGCGTCAGACCCCGTAGAAAAGATCAAAGGATCTTCTTG
AGATCCTTTTTTTCTGCGCGTAATCTGCTGCTTGCAAACAAAAAAACCACCGCTACCAGCGGTGGTTTGT
TTGCCGGATCAAGAGCTACCAACTCTTTTTCCGAAGGTAACTGGCTTCAGCAGAGCGCAGATACCAAATA
CTGTTCTTCTAGTGTAGCCGTAGTTAGGCCACCACTTCAAGAACTCTGTAGCACCGCCTACATACCTCGC
TCTGCTAATCCTGTTACCAGTGGCTGCTGCCAGTGGCGATAAGTCGTGTCTTACCGGGTTGGACTCAAGA
CGATAGTTACCGGATAAGGCGCAGCGGTCGGGCTGAACGGGGGGTTCGTGCACACAGCCCAGCTTGGAGC
GAACGACCTACACCGAACTGAGATACCTACAGCGTGAGCTATGAGAAAGCGCCACGCTTCCCGAAGGGAG
AAAGGCGGACAGGTATCCGGTAAGCGGCAGGGTCGGAACAGGAGAGCGCACGAGGGAGCTTCCAGGGGGA
AACGCCTGGTATCTTTATAGTCCTGTCGGGTTTCGCCACCTCTGACTTGAGCGTCGATTTTTGTGATGCT
CGTCAGGGGGGCGGAGCCTATGGAAAAACGCCAGCAACGCGGCCTTTTTACGGTTCCTGGCCTTTTGCTG
GCCTTTTGCTCACATGTTCTTTCCTGCGTTATCCCCTGATTCTGTGGATAACCGTATTACCGCCTTTGAG
TGAGCTGATACCGCTCGCCGCAGCCGAACGACCGAGCGCAGCGAGTCAGTGAGCGAGGAAGCGGAAGAGC
GCCCAATACGCAAACCGCCTCTCCCCGCGCGTCGGCCGATTCATTAATGCAGCTGTGGAATGTGTGTCAG
TTAGGGTGTGGAAAGTCCCCAGGCTCCCCAGCAGGCAGAAGTATGCAAAGCATGCATCTCAATTAGTCAG
CAACCAGGTGTGGAAAGTCCCCAGGCTCCCCAGCAGGCAGAAGTATGCAAAGCATGCATCTCAATTAGTC
AGCAACCATAGTCCCGCCCCTAACTCCGCCCATCCCGCCCCTAACTCCGCCCAGTTCCGCCCATTCTCCG
CCCCATGGCTGACTAATTTTTTTTATTTATGCAGAGGCCGAGGCCGCCTCGGCCTCTGAGCTATTCCAGA
AGTAGTGAGGAGGCTTTTTTGGAGGCCTAGGCTTTTGCAAAAAGCTTGGACACAAGACAGGCTTGCGAGA
TATGTTTGAGAATACCACTTTATCCCGCGTCAGGGAGAGGCAGTGCGTAAAAAGACGCGGACTCATGTGA
AATACTGGTTTTTAGTGCGCCAGATCTCTATAATCTCGCGCAACCTATTTTCCCCTCGAACACTTTTTAA
GCCGTAGATAAACAGGCTGGGACACTTCACATGAGCGAAAAATACATCGTCACCTGGGACATGTTGCAGA
TCCATGCACGTAAACTCGCAAGCCGACTGATGCCTTCTGAACAATGGAAAGGCATTATTGCCGTAAGCCG
TGGCGGTCTGTACCGGGTGCGTTACTGGCGCGTGAACTGGGTATTCGTCATGTCGATACCGTTTGTATTT
CCAGCTACGATCACGACAACCAGCGCGAGCTTAAAGTGCTGAAACGCGCAGAAGGCGATGGCGAAGGCTT
CATCGTTATTGATGACCTGGTGGATACCGGTGGTACTGCGGTTGCGATTCGTGAAATGTATCCAAAAGCG
CACTTTGTCACCATCTTCGCAAAACCGGCTGGTCGTCCGCTGGTTGATGACTATGTTGTTGATATCCCGC
AAGATACCTGGATTGAACAGCCGTGGGATATGGGCGTCGTATTCGTCCCGCCAATCTCCGGTCGCTAATC
TTTTCAACGCCTGGCACTGCCGGGCGTTGTTCTTTTTAACTTCAGGCGGGTTACAATAGTTTCCAGTAAG
TATTCTGGAGGCTGCATCCATGACACAGGCAAACCTGAGCGAAACCCTGTTCAAACCCCGCTTTAAACAT
CCTGAAACCTCGACGCTAGTCCGCCGCTTTAATCACGGCGCACAACCGCCTGTGCAGTCGGCCCTTGATG
GTAAAACCATCCCTCACTGGTATCGCATGATTAACCGTCTGATGTGGATCTGGCGCGGCATTGACCCACG
CGAAATCCTCGACGTCCAGGCACGTATTGTGATGAGCGATGCCGAACGTACCGACGATGATTTATACGAT
ACGGTGATTGGCTACCGTGGCGGCAACTGGATTTATGAGTGGGCCCCGGATCTTTGTGAAGGAACCTTAC
TTCTGTGGTGTGACATAATTGGACAAACTACCTACAGAGATTTAAAGCTCTAAGGTAAATATAAAATTTT
TAAGTGTATAATGTGTTAAACTACTGATTCTAATTGTTTGTGTATTTTAGATTCCAACCTATGGAACTGA
TGAATGGGAGCAGTGGTGGAATGCCTTTAATGAGGAAAACCTGTTTTGCTCAGAAGAAATGCCATCTAGT
GATGATGAGGCTACTGCTGACTCTCAACATTCTACTCCTCCAAAAAAGAAGAGAAAGGTAGAAGACCCCA
AGGACTTTCCTTCAGAATTGCTAAGTTTTTTGAGTCATGCTGTGTTTAGTAATAGAACTCTTGCTTGCTT
TGCTATTTACACCACAAAGGAAAAAGCTGCACTGCTATACAAGAAAATTATGGAAAAATATTCTGTAACC
TTTATAAGTAGGCATAACAGTTATAATCATAACATACTGTTTTTTCTTACTCCACACAGGCATAGAGTGT
CTGCTATTAATAACTATGCTCAAAAATTGTGTACCTTTAGCTTTTTAATTTGTAAAGGGGTTAATAAGGA
ATATTTGATGTATAGTGCCTTGACTAGAGATCATAATCAGCCATACCACATTTGTAGAGGTTTTACTTGC
TTTAAAAAACCTCCCACACCTCCCCCTGAACCTGAAACATAAAATGAATGCAATTGTTGTTGTTAACTTG
TTTATTGCAGCTTATAATGGTTACAAATAAAGCAATAGCATCACAAATTTCACAAATAAAGCATTTTTTT
CACTGCATTCTAGTTGTGGTTTGTCCAAACTCATCAATGTATCTTATCATGTCTGGATCAACTGGATAAC
TCAAGCTAACCAAAATCATCCCAAACTTCCCACCCCATACCCTATTACCACTGCCAATTACCTGTGGTTT
CATTTACTCTAAACCTGTGATTCCTCTGAATTATTTTCATTTTAAAGAAATTGTATTTGTTAAATATGTA
CTACAAACTTAGTAGTTGGAAGGGCTAATTCACTCCCAAAGAAGACAAGATATCCTTGATCTGTGGATCT
ACCACACACAAGGCTACTTCCCTGATTAGCAGAACTACACACCAGGGCCAGGGGTCAGATATCCACTGAC
CTTTGGATGGTGCTACAAGCTAGTACCAGTTGAGCCAGATAAGGTAGAAGAGGCCAATAAAGGAGAGAAC
ACCAGCTTGTTACACCCTGTGAGCCTGCATGGGATGGATGACCCGGAGAGAGAAGTGTTAGAGTGGAGGT
TTGACAGCCGCCTAGCATTTCATCACGTGGCCCGAGAGCTGCATCCGGAGTACTTCAAGAACTGCTGATA
TCGAGCTTGCTACAAGGGACTTTCCGCTGGGGACTTTCCAGGGAGGCGTGGCCTGGGCGGGACTGGGGAG
TGGCGAGCCCTCAGATCCTGCATATAAGCAGCTGCTTTTTGCCTGTACTGGGTCTCTCTGGTTAGACCAG
ATCTGAGCCTGGGAGCTCTCTGGCTAACTAGGGAACCCACTGCTTAAGCCTCAATAAAGCTTGCCTTGAG
TGCTTCAAGTAGTGTGTGCCCGTCTGTTGTGTGACTCTGGTAACTAGAGATCCCTCAGACCCTTTTAGTC
AGTGTGGAAAATCTCTAGCAGTGGCGCCCGAACAGGGACTTGAAAGCGAAAGGGAAACCAGAGGAGCTCT
CTCGACGCAGGACTCGGCTTGCTGAAGCGCGCACGGCAAGAGGCGAGGGGCGGCGACTGGTGAGTACGCC
AAAAATTTTGACTAGCGGAGGCTAGAAGGAGAGAGATGGGTGCGAGAGCGTCAGTATTAAGCGGGGGAGA
ATTAGATCGCGATGGGAAAAAATTCGGTTAAGGCCAGGGGGAAAGAAAAAATATAAATTAAAACATATAG
TATGGGCAAGCAGGGAGCTAGAACGATTCGCAGTTAATCCTGGCCTGTTAGAAACATCAGAAGGCTGTAG
ACAAATACTGGGACAGCTACAACCATCCCTTCAGACAGGATCAGAAGAACTTAGATCATTATATAATACA
GTAGCAACCCTCTATTGTGTGCATCAAAGGATAGAGATAAAAGACACCAAGGAAGCTTTAGACAAGATAG
AGGAAGAGCAAAACAAAAGTAAGACCACCGCACAGCAAGCGGCCGGCCGCTGATCTTCAGACCTGGAGGA
GGAGATATGAGGGACAATTGGAGAAGTGAATTATATAAATATAAAGTAGTAAAAATTGAACCATTAGGAG
TAGCACCCACCAAGGCAAAGAGAAGAGTGGTGCAGAGAGAAAAAAGAGCAGTGGGAATAGGAGCTTTGTT
CCTTGGGTTCTTGGGAGCAGCAGGAAGCACTATGGGCGCAGCGTCAATGACGCTGACGGTACAGGCCAGA
CAATTATTGTCTGGTATAGTGCAGCAGCAGAACAATTTGCTGAGGGCTATTGAGGCGCAACAGCATCTGT
TGCAACTCACAGTCTGGGGCATCAAGCAGCTCCAGGCAAGAATCCTGGCTGTGGAAAGATACCTAAAGGA
TCAACAGCTCCTGGGGATTTGGGGTTGCTCTGGAAAACTCATTTGCACCACTGCTGTGCCTTGGAATGCT
AGTTGGAGTAATAAATCTCTGGAACAGATTTGGAATCACACGACCTGGATGGAGTGGGACAGAGAAATTA
ACAATTACACAAGCTTAATACACTCCTTAATTGAAGAATCGCAAAACCAGCAAGAAAAGAATGAACAAGA
ATTATTGGAATTAGATAAATGGGCAAGTTTGTGGAATTGGTTTAACATAACAAATTGGCTGTGGTATATA
AAATTATTCATAATGATAGTAGGAGGCTTGGTAGGTTTAAGAATAGTTTTTGCTGTACTTTCTATAGTGA
ATAGAGTTAGGCAGGGATATTCACCATTATCGTTTCAGACCCACCTCCCAACCCCGAGGGGACCCGACAG
GCCCGAAGGAATAGAAGAAGAAGGTGGAGAGAGAGACAGAGACAGATCCATTCGATTAGTGAACGGATCT
CGACGGTATCGCCAAATGGCAGTATTCATCCACAATTTTAAAAGAAAAGGGGGGATTGGGGGGTACAGTG
CAGGGGAAAGAATAGTAGACATAATAGCAACAGACATACAAACTAAAGAATTACAAAAACAAATTACAAA
AATTCAAAATTTTCGGGTTTATTACAGGGACAGCAGAGATCCAGTTTGGATCGATAAGCTTGATATCGAA
TTCCTGCAGCCAATTCTACCGGGTAGGGGAGGCGCTTTTCCCAAGGCAGTCTGGAGCATGCGCTTTAGCA
GCCCCGCTGGGCACTTGGCGCTACACAAGTGGCCTCTGGCCTCGCACACATTCCACATCCACCGGTAGGC
GCCAACCGGCTCCGTTCTTTGGTGGCCCCTTCGCGCCACCTTCTACTCCTCCCCTAGTCAGGAAGTTCCC
CCCCGCCCCGCAGCTCGCGTCGTGCAGGACGTGACAAATGGAAGTAGCACGTCTCACTAGTCTCGTGCAG
ATGGACAGCACCGCTGAGCAATGGAAGCGGGTAGGCCTTTGGGGCAGCGGCCAATAGCAGCTTTGCTCCT
TCGCTTTCTGGGCTCAGAGGCTGGGAAGGGGTGGGTCCGGGGGCGGGCTCAGGGGCGGGCTCAGGGGCGG
GGCGGGCGCCCGAAGGTCCTCCGGAGGCCCGGCATTCTGCACGCTTCAAAAGCGCACGTCTGCCGCGCTG
TTCTCCTCTTCCTCATCTCCGGGCCTTTCGACCTGCAGCCCAAGCTTGGGGATCTGGAGCTCTCGAGAAT
TCTCACGCGTGCCACCATGAGCAAAGGAGAAGAACTTTTCACTGGAGTTGTCCCAATTCTTGTTGAATTA
GATGGTGATGTTAATGGGCACAAATTTTCTGTCCGTGGAGAGGGTGAAGGTGATGCTACAAACGGAAAAC
TCACCCTTAAATTTATTTGCACTACTGGAAAACTACCTGTTCCGTGGCCAACACTTGTCACTACTCTGAC
CTATGGTGTTCAATGCTTTTCCCGTTATCCGGATCACATGAAACGGCATGACTTTTTCAAGAGTGCCATG
CCCGAAGGTTATGTACAGGAACGCACTATATCTTTCAAAGATGACGGGACCTACAAGACGCGTGCTGAAG
TCAAGTTTGAAGGTGATACCCTTGTTAATCGTATCGAGTTAAAGGGTATTGATTTTAAAGAAGATGGAAA
CATTCTTGGACACAAACTCGAGTACAACTTTAACTCACACAATGTATACATCACGGCAGACAAACAAAAG
AATGGAATCAAAGCTAACTTCAAAATTCGCCACAACGTTGAAGATGGTTCCGTTCAACTAGCAGACCATT
ATCAACAAAATACTCCAATTGGCGATGGCCCTGTCCTTTTACCAGACAACCATTACCTGTCGACACAATC
TGTCCTTTCGAAAGATCCCAACGAAAAGCGTGACCACATGGTCCTTCTTGAGTTTGTAACTGCTGCTGGG
ATTACACATGGCATGGATGAGCTCTACAAATAAATGGTCATGTGTGGCGGTTCACTATATGTTAAACCAG
GTGGAACCTCATCAGGAGATGCCACAACTGCTTATGCTAATAGTGTTTTTAACATTTGTCAAGCTGTCAC
GGCCAATGTTAATGCACTTTTATCTACTGATGGTAACAAAATTGCCGATAAGTATGTCCGCAATTTACAA
CACAGACTTTATGAGTGTCTCTATAGAAATAGAGATGTTGACACAGACTTTGTGAATGAGTTTTACGCAT
ATTTGCGTAAACATTTCTCAATGATGATACTCTCTGACGATGCTGTTGTGTGTTTCAATAGCACTTATGC
ATCTCAAGGTCTAGTGGCTAGCATAAAGAACTTTAAGTCAGTTCTTTATTATCAAAACAATGTTTTTATG
TCTGAAGCAAAATGTTGGACTGAGACTGACCTTACTAAAGGACCTCATGAATTTTGCTCTCAACATACAA
TGCTAGTTAAACAGGGTGATGATTATGTGTACCTTCCTTACCCAGATCCATCAAGAATCCTAGGGGCCGG
CTGTTTTGTAGATGATATCGTAAAAACAGATGGTACACTTATGATTGAACGGTTCGTGTCTTTAGCTATA
GATGCTTACCCACTTACTAAACATCCTAATCAGGAGTATGCTGATGTCTTTCATTTGTACTTACAATACA
TAAGAAAGCTACATGATGAGTTAACAGGACACATGTTAGACATGTATTCTGTTATGCTTACTAATGATAA
CACTTCAAGGTATTGGGAACCTGAGTTTTATGTCTGATAATGGCCCCAAAATCAGCGAAATGCACCCCGC
ATTACGTTTGGTGGACCCTCAGATTCAACTGGCAGTAACCAGAATGGAGAACGCAGTGGGGCGCGATCAA
AACAACGTCGGCCCCAAGGTTTACCCAATAATACTGCGTCTTGGTTCACCGCTCTCACTCAACATGGCAA
GGAAGACCTTAAATTCCCTCGAGGACAAGGCGTTCCAATTAACACCAATAGCAGTCCAGATGACCAAATT
GGCTACTACCGAAGAGCTACCAGACGAATTCGTGGTGGTGACGGTAAAATGAAAGATCTCAGTCCAAGAT
GGTATTTCTACTACCTAGGAACTGGGCCAGAAGCTGGACTTCCCTATGGTGCTAACAAAGACGGCATCAT
ATGGGTTGCAACTGAGGGAGCCTTGAATACACCAAAAGATCACATTGGCACCCGCAATCCTGCTAACAAT
GCTGCAATCGTGCTACAACTTCCTCAAGGAACAACATTGCCAAAAGGCTTCTACGCAGAAGGGAGCAGAG
GCGGCAGTCAAGCCTCTTCTCGTTCCTCATCACGTAGTCGCAACAGTTCAAGAAATTCAACTCCAGGCAG
CAGTAGGGGAACTTCTCCTGCTAGAATGGCTGGCAATGGCGGTGATGCTGCTCTTGCTTTGCTGCTGCTT
GACAGATTGAACCAGCTTGAGAGCAAAATGTCTGGTAAAGGCCAACAACAACAAGGCCAAACTGTCACTA
AGAAATCTGCTGCTGAGGCTTCTAAGAAGCCTCGGCAAAAACGTACTGCCACTAAAGCATACAATGTAAC
ACAAGCTTTCGGCAGACGTGGTCCAGAACAAACCCAAGGAAATTTTGGGGACCAGGAACTAATCAGACAA
GGAACTGATTACAAACATTGGCCGCAAATTGCACAATTTGCCCCCAGCGCTTCAGCGTTCTTCGGAATGT
CGCGCATTGGCATGGAAGTCACACCTTCGGGAACGTGGTTGACCTACACAGGTGCCATCAAATTGGATGA
CAAAGATCCAAATTTCAAAGATCAAGTCATTTTGCTGAATAAGCATATTGACGCATACAAAACATTCCCA
CCAACAGAGCCTAAAAAGGACAAAAAGAAGAAGGCTGATGAAACTCAAGCCTTACCGCAGAGACAGAAGA
AACAGCAAACTGTGACTCTTCTTCCTGCTGCAGATTTGGATGATTTCTCCAAACAATTGCAACAATCCAT
GAGCAGTGCTGACTCAACTCAGGCCGGCATGCAAGCTTGATATCAAGCTTATCGATAATCAACCTCTGGA
TTACAAAATTTGTGAAAGATTGACTGGTATTCTTAACTATGTTGCTCCTTTTACGCTATGTGGATACGCT
GCTTTAATGCCTTTGTATCATGCTATTGCTTCCCGTATGGCTTTCATTTTCTCCTCCTTGTATAAATCCT
GGTTGCTGTCTCTTTATGAGGAGTTGTGGCCCGTTGTCAGGCAACGTGGCGTGGTGTGCACTGTGTTTGC
TGACGCAACCCCCACTGGTTGGGGCATTGCCACCACCTGTCAGCTCCTTTCCGGGACTTTCGCTTTCCCC
CTCCCTATTGCCACGGCGGAACTCATCGCCGCCTGCCTTGCCCGCTGCTGGACAGGGGCTCGGCTGTTGG
GCACTGACAATTCCGTGGTGTTGTCGGGGAAATCATCGTCCTTTCCTTGGCTGCTCGCCTGTGTTGCCAC
CTGGATTCTGCGCGGGACGTCCTTCTGCTACGTCCCTTCGGCCCTCAATCCAGCGGACCTTCCTTCCCGC
GGCCTGCTGCCGGCTCTGCGGCCTCTTCCGCGTCTTCGCCTTCGCCCTCAGACGAGTCGGATCTCCCTTT
GGGCCGCCTCCCCGCAT
